>Addgene plasmid #69600 | p3A9cbetaTCR | addgene partial sequence | sequence record 129178 | M13pUC-Fwd 5'-CCCAGTCACGACGTTGTAAAACG-3'
GTAATACGACTCACTATAGGGCGAATTGGAGCTCCACCGCGGTGGCGGCCGCTCTAGAACTAGTGGATCT
GCATGGTGCATACTGAAGGCTTCTGTTTCCTGTGTGACTTCTAACAGATGTAAGATAGTTTAGATGGGGG
GCTTGAGATGAGATATATGGGTTCCCCTTTAGAGACCCTCCTCTTGGTTGTTCTCACTGTCACGGTGATA
GCTAGAGGCTGAGGTAGAAAGGGCTGCATGAGAAGGGTTTGAAGACAGGATGTGGCAAGTGTGGTTCCCA
AAATGCTCAGAATGTGAGTGAGTGGGGGAGCATTCACAGGCACCCCAGATGTAGGACCTGGTAAATGTCA
AACCACATCCTGTTGTGACTCCTGGAGATGGAGCTATGGCAGGTGGCCATTCTTACTTGGTGCTGATGTT
ACTTACAGATAAACAGCCAGACCTGGGGTGAGATGCTTCCACCCCTTCCCCCATTGTCTTCAGGAACCGA
AAAGTCCCAGGAATGCATCTCTTCACTTGCTGATGTTTGATGAAAAACAGTTCTTCTTAAGATTATTTTT
TTTATCATGTTCCTATATCTCTTTGCTGGAATCGGTCAGGGAAACAAGTATTAAGGGTCCTACTGTGCCT
GGTTAACTATGGGACTCAAGATCAGCACTGTCCCTTTGCAGGTCAGATGCCTTGTAAGATATATCACAAT
GTGTGTGTCTGGAGCTGGGAAGGACTTAGATTTCCCCACTTACCATTCTGTCAGTGCTACAAGGCCTGCA
GAATTTTCATCAACAAACCACTAAGTA
