>Addgene plasmid #69600 | p3A9cbetaTCR | addgene partial sequence | sequence record 129179 | M13pUC-Rev 5'-AGCGGATAACAATTTCACACAGG-3'
TGACCATGATTACGCCAAGCTCGAAATTAACCCTCACTAAAGGGAACAAAAGCTCGGGCCCGACGTCGCA
TGCTCCTCTAGACTCGAGGAATTCTCAAACTATAGAAACAGGTGCTAATGTAAATTGAAAAGGTGTTCAA
TACACATAGTCTTCAGGAAAGTACAAACAAAATCCACATTGAAATATGTTCATAGTGGCTATGACCAAGA
GGATAGACAGCAAGAGATAACTGCTGATAAGATTGTGGAAGTTGAATCCTTTCATGTTGTTGAGGGGAAT
GTAAACTGTTATAGCTAGAGAAAAACAGGTATGGAGAGATCCAAAAATTAAAAATGAATGTATCATGATC
CATTTATGCTTTATGCTATGTGGGTAAATCCATTGGATTTATACTAGTATACTACAGAGATATTTGTGCA
CCTTTATTTTTTTTTTACTATACTGTTCACAAAGGCAGCATATAGAAAACAGCTAGCACTCCATCAACAG
ATGAAGGAAAAGACCCGTATACTGCATATATGCGGTAGAATTATGTTCAGTTGTAAATAAGAATGAAAAG
TATTTAAAACTAGAAATCATTATGGGAAAATACTATCAGAAAGAAAATATGAAATATGTTTTTACTTATA
CACAGAAAAATATTCTCTCACATGTAGAATTGCCATGAAAGCAGTCAAAAGAATATGAGATGACAGGAAA
GGGCAGTGGAAAGCATGAGAATGTTATGGGATATGTACAACAAGAAAGTAAGAGGAAGTGTTGGTAGGAG
GAAGGGGTGAGAATATGGAGGACAAGAAACGGGACAGGGGAGTTTCAAATAAGAACAACATTTAATGTTG
CACATACATGTAAGGGAAAAGTGTCATTCTGAAACATGTTTTTGTATACTAATTTTATTTTAATTAAAAA
GTAAGCTTGGCCTTTTCTAAGTCTGGCTGAAAACCTCAAGATCACAAATGCCTTATCATAATTTAGCTAT
AATTT
