>Addgene plasmid #69600 | p3A9cbetaTCR | depositor partial sequence | sequence record 133999 | p3A9cbetaTCR sequence 4411 bps
TCACGCCCCAGGAAGTGTAATGAGGAAGATTGAGAACACTTCAACCTTTTCGTACTTCTAAGCCACCATG
GCTACAAGGCTCCTCTGGTACACAGTACTTTGTCTCCTGGGTGCAGGTAGGTCCTAAGGACAAAAAGACA
GTCTTTGACTTGGAGATTGCCAACCCATATCTAAGTATCGATAGTAGGAGACAGCTCTCAACTTCACCCT
TTCTGGGGGAGCGGGATGAAAAGGGATTGGGTGCCAAACGTTGTTCGCTCTCTCGCAAGCCAGGACAAGG
TAGGTTTCTTTCTCTTTTCTCTGAGGTATGCATGCACTGGGTGGGTGGTGAAGAAAAAGAATTAATTAGG
ACTCTGGAAGCAAACTTGGTTTTGAAAATAAATAGCCGGCACAAAGAACTAAAGGGCAGATAAAAGCAGG
GAGATTCCAAGAGGTGGTGCTGGGAAATCTAGAGTTCCCAGTGGCAAAAGTGGGAGAGGGTCTTTTGAAA
GGAGCGAAATGAGTAAAGCAAGAAACCAATGACAGACATATATAAACTAGAACAGAAGAATCAAAAGTCT
GGTGGTGTTGACTCGCGATTAAATTCCATCCACTGTTGGCCAAGTTTGGGATCACTTGAAGCAGTGTTGG
AGACCCAGTATTAAAACACATTCTCACAACTGATTGGCCCCAAGCAGGGGGAGCTTAGTCACTGGGGTCT
GGTAATCCTCAGGTTATTTGCCTAAATCCTGACCTGAAATCTTCACTGCTCAGGCTAGACAGACAGGCTA
TATCATGAAGGGATTTCATTGACCACACGCACACATTAAAATAGAAACATTTATCTCGGGGAAAATGCTT
GAAACCCCTTAGGATCCCAGTATTAGAATGGACTTTAAATATCGCGTGGCAGTGGGGGGTCAAAGGTATA
GAAGAGAAATAATTCACAGCCTGGATATGTGAACCTGTATTATTTGGTAACCATAGCAACAGTGAACATC
ATTTGTGGTTGGAACATTAAGCGGGATCCAAGAGAACTCAGCCATGTTAAATTGTGTCTAAAGGAAATGC
TGGGCCTCTGTAGACAGGTGGAATAAAGAAAAGAGCCAGATTGTATAGCCAGATGAGGCTGAATTCCAGT
CCTGGCTCTTTGATGATAAGGTAAGCTTGAGTATGTTAATGTGTGACCTAGTTCTATGGCTACAGATAGT
GAGGTAGTTTGAAAAGAGGACGATGAGTTTTTCAATTTTACTCACAGCTAGTGCAGTTCTCAAGCAAATC
ACATACCAGCAGCAGCTTACTAAAGCACAATTCATTTTCACAAGCAATTATACCGCCCAACAATCCTCAG
GGATTCACACACATGGATATTTAGCTGCCCCCCCCCCCCCCCGTTTTCCCATTGAATTATACAAGTAATA
CTTCAGGGTGTAGTGAGAATCTGCTTCTATTTGTCCTGACAGTGGTGTTGATTAATACAATAGAAAACAA
AATGCCTGACTCAGGCAAGTGTTTGATTTTTCACAACGTGAGCTAAATCATTGCTTAAGTGAGCCGGGTC
AGAGAAGTGCATCCCAGAGTTCCCATGGAAAGCTGGGAGAATCTCAAAGCCAATATCTCTGGGACACAGT
AAGACTAGACAGACCTAAAGCAGAGTAGATAGAGTCAAGTACCACGGAGGGAGGCAAGAATGGTACTCTT
TCTATCTAGGTGCAGCCTGTAAAGACCTAGGTGCATTGAAAATGATGCACTGGGACAAAGAAACTGATCA
GAGGCCAGATGTGCTAGGCCCACATCTACACTCCCAACACTGGGAAGACTTAAACAAGAGCAGTGCCAGG
AGTGTGAGGCCAACCGGAGCTACACAAAGAGTTCTAAGCCAGTGTGGAATATAGAGAAATTTAGGCCATT
ATGGATTGCAGATTAAGATCCTGTCCACCCCACCCCCTAAAAATCCAAAGAAAGAAAAGAAAACTATAGA
GACTCCTACCAAAAAGAATCAGAATTCCAGCATGATGGCCGAAGAGTTTGAAGCCAAGCACTAAGCTTGT
GATCTTGTATAAGGTCTGTGCAGGTTCTTTTACCGTTGTTTCAAGACCAGAAGTAAAGCGATATCCACAG
AAATAGGAGAAAGGATCAAAATAAAGTTTCTCCATTATCCAGAAGGCCGTGGGTTGCTAACACAAAATAT
ATCTATCTCTTTATCTTCAGCAAATCACTTGGAAGCAAAGAACAGAGAGAAAGTCACAAAGAACTGGGAA
TGTTTAGAGGCAGAGAAGTTGATAGGTTTATTTCACACACCACAAAACTCAGTAAATCTTACATACTCAT
GAATCCACTGTAGACCAGGATGTCTACACATGCAGGAATGAAAATGGGCCATCTATTGTAGTCTGAAGAA
AGCCTTCCCATGCCAAATGTTTATCTCAACTTTAATTACCCTTTAATCCTGGCCTCTTAGCTTCCATAAC
TTGGCTGTGGCAAGATCTTATAAATCCTTCTGTCTCTTCTGGGGAAGTCAGTGTTTCACATTTCACTTTG
GAAAGAAATTGATGCAGAGACATTAAAGAGACTCTCATGGTCACACGGGCACAGAAGGTCATTGCTCAGA
TTTAGATTCTGTAGTTCAGATTTCTGTGGCAGGCTCTAATTAAATATCTGCAGAATATAGTAAGAAATAA
GCGTGTCGTGATAGAGCAGGATCAAAACTATGTCAACAAAGGACATAGTTTTACGTTTCCTAAAGAACAC
TGGGTCAGACCATTTGTTGTATCTCCTTATGAGAATGGATGAATATAAATGACAAGCAAAGTGAAAGATT
AATGCCACAGAGAAATGGAATGGTGATTCCAAAGCCAACAGGACCTGCTTGCTTTTTCAGAAACTCTCTC
AGCCCTGAACCTTTCCAAATACAAATGATTTGTACCTGATCCAGACAGTTATCAGCAAAATACTAATTCC
ACCTCTCTTTACTTTCCAGAGGATCTGAGAAATGTGACTCCACCCAAGGTCTCCTTGTTTGAGCCATCAA
AAGCAGAGATTGCAAACAAACAAAAGGCTACCCTCGTGTGCTTGGCCAGGGGCTTCTTCCCTGACCACGT
GGAGCTGAGCTGGTGGGTGAATGGCAAGGAGGTCCACAGTGGGGTCAGCACGGACCCTCAGGCCTACAAG
GAGAGCAATTATAGCTACTGCCTGAGCAGCCGCCTGAGGGTCTCTGCTACCTTCTGGCACAATCCTCGAA
ACCACTTCCGCTGCCAAGTGCAGTTCCATGGGCTTTCAGAGGAGGACAAGTGGCCAGAGGGCTCACCCAA
ACCTGTCACACAGAACATCAGTGCAGAGGCCTGGGGCCGAGCAGGTAAGTGCGGAGCTCATGAGGAAAGT
AAACAGCACTAGTACTTCAAAAAATATGAAACAATCCATGTAGAAGTGAAGAATAGACCCAGGAAAAGGC
CAGAGTGGTGGGACAGATGATCAAGCTCATGGTGTCAGAAAACCATAGCCTATGCTTCCTCCCAAGGAGT
ATGTATGTAAACTCAGTGGGGCAGCTCAGGCCAATTGGCTTCCCAGTTCTTTAGTGTCTCAGAGCTGTGC
TTAAGAGTTCTCCCATACCTCCCTCACAACCTAGCATCGCTCATCCCCATCCCTGCTGCTAGATTTTTAA
GGTCACTCTGACAGTGTCTTATAACTTTCCCAGCACCATCAGAAAGACAGTGTGAGGACTATAAGAGGAG
AGTGCTTACACCATCTGACATGCATGTGTCTGTGGCCTTTACATTCGGCTTTAAGTTTTGTTGTTGGGTG
TTCAATGTCCCCCAAAGTGGCTTTCTTTCACCCAATTTTCTCCCTCTCCTTTCTTTCAGACTGTGGAATC
ACTTCAGGTGAGTAGATCTTCCGACTTTCTCTACGTCTTCTGTGGTCTTGGCTTTGAAAACAGGACACAA
ATATCCTATAGACATGAGGGTCGGGGCTGCCCAGAGGAACTAGCTCACAAACACCTACTAACTCTCCTTT
CCTGTCAACAGCATCCTATCATCAGGGGGTTCTGTCTGCAACCATCCTCTATGAGATCCTACTGGGGAAG
GCCACCCTATATGCTGTGCTGGTCAGTGGCCTGGTGCTGATGGCCATGGTAAGAATGGTAGGATGGACAA
ATGGTTGGAGGTATAGACTTCAGTGTATGGATATAAAGGGATCTCAGAGGAGGACCCAGCCCTGATATCC
TGCCATTTCAAAAAAGACCATAAAAAACACAGTGCAAAGCAAAAACACAGGAATGCTTATGTTTGTACTC
CTGGAAGATGAAGAGAACCAAGGAGCTCTCTTCAAGATCATACTTGAAAATCTCCTTTTTGTATCCCCTT
CCCTCTGCTCCATGGATTCTGGAGGTCTAACAATGTCTTCTCTTTCTCAGGTCAAGAAAAAAAATTCCTG
A
