>Addgene plasmid #69600 | p3A9cbetaTCR | addgene partial sequence | sequence record 138161 | mTCR-F 5'-GTCTTTGACTTGGAGATTGCC-3'
GTAGGAGACAGCTCTCAACTTCACCCTTTCTGGGGGAGCGGGATGAAAAGGGATTGGGTGCCAAACGTTG
TTCGCTCTCTCGCAAGCCAGGACAAGGTAGGTTTCTTTCTCTTTTCTCTGAGGTATGCATGCACTGGGTG
GGTGGTGAAGAAAAAGAATTAATTAGGACTCTGGAAGCAAACTTGGTTTTGAAAATAAATAGCCGGCACA
AAGAACTAAAGGGCAGATAAAAGCAGGGAGATTCCAAGAGGTGGTGCTGGGAAATCTAGAGTTCCCAGTG
GCAAAAGTGGGAGAGGGTCTTTTGAAAGGAGCGAAATGAGTAAAGCAAGAAACCAATGACAGACATATAT
AAACTAGAACAGAAGAATCAAAAGTCTGGTGGTGTTGACTCGCGATTAAATTCCATCCACTGTTGGCCAA
GTTTGGGATCACTTGAAGCAGTGTTGGAGACCCAGTATTAAAACACATTCTCACAACTGATTGGCCCCAA
GCAGGGGGAGCTTAGTCACTGGGGTCTGGTAATCCTCAGGTTATTTGCCTAAATCCTGACCTGAAATCTT
CACTGCTCAGGCTAGACAGACAGGCTATATCATGAAGGGATTTCATTGACCACACGCACACATTAAAATA
GAAACATTTATCTCGGGGAAAATGCTTGAAACCCCTTAGGATCCCAGTATTAGAATGGACTTTAAATATC
GCGTGGCAGTGGGGGGTCAAAGGTATAGAAGAGAAATAATTCACAGCCTGGATATGTGAACCTGTATTAT
TTGGTAACCATAGCAACAGTGAACATCATTTGTGGTTGGAACATTAAGCGGGATCCAAGAGAACTCAGCC
ATGTTAAATTGTGTCTAAAGGAAATGCTGGGCCTCTGTAGACAGGTGGAATAAAGAAAAGAGCCAGATTG
TATAGCCAGATGAGGCTGAATTCCAGTCCTGGCTCTTTGATGATAAGGTAAGCTTGAGTATGTTAATGTG
TGACCTAGTTCTATGGCTACAGATAGTGAGGTAGTTTGAAA
