[The description below was written by a language model from this plasmid's Addgene catalogue record.]
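Description:
p3A9cbetaTCR is an empty-backbone cassette vector for building T cell receptor beta chain transgenes. It is based on pBluescript KS, is catalogued as a mammalian expression vector, and is propagated in E. coli under ampicillin selection. The Bluescript polylinker was modified to remove its KpnI and ClaI sites, so the ClaI site within the TCR cassette is unique. That site is the intended insertion point for a rearranged TCR beta chain VDJ exon.

According to the depositor's construction notes, the regulatory and coding context was assembled from several TCR beta sources. A fragment of about 1.0 kb carrying the TCR beta chain enhancer was first placed in the modified Bluescript plasmid. A SalI fragment carrying the enhancer, promoter and coding regions of the B3 TCR beta chain was then added. The B3 promoter and its VDJ coding region were subsequently removed by ApaI/ClaI digestion and replaced with a fragment of about 4.2 kb containing the 5' region and leader sequence from the 2B4 hybridoma beta chain gene. In the resulting design, a user-supplied VDJ exon sits downstream of the 2B4 5' region and leader and is linked to the remaining B3-derived beta chain coding sequence, presumably the constant region, although the record does not say so explicitly. The beta enhancer is retained to support expression.

The associated publication concerns the construction of TCR transgenic mice, which is the vector's intended application. No feature table is provided, so the overall size, exact element positions and any polyadenylation signals are not stated.
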