Addgene plasmid #69600: p3A9cbetaTCR
Purpose: (Empty Backbone) TCR beta chain transgene expression plasmid which has a unique ClaI site for the insertion of a TCR beta chain VDJ exon
Depositing lab: Francis R. Carbone. Depositing organization: Monash University. Publication: Defective TCR expression in transgenic mice constructed using cDNA-based alpha- and beta-chain genes under the control of heterologous regulatory elements. Barnden MJ, Allison J, Heath WR, Carbone FR. Immunol Cell Biol. 1998 Feb;76(1):34-40. 10.1046/j.1440-1711.1998.00709.x PubMed 9553774.
Backbone
  Vector backbone: pBluescript KS
  Backbone manufacturer: Invitrogen
  Modifications to backbone: See comments
  Vector type: Mammalian Expression
Growth in bacteria
  Bacterial resistance: Ampicillin, 100 μg/mL
  Growth temperature: 37°C
  Growth strain: DH5alpha
  Copy number: Unknown
Gene/Insert
  Cloning method: Restriction Enzyme
Terms and licenses: Academic/Nonprofit Terms; Industry Terms: Not Available to Industry
Depositor comments: A 1.0 kb Sma-I/Not-I fragment containing the TCR b-chain enhancer element was excised from pKS913.Cb18.31 and cloned into the pKS Bluescript plasmid (Stratagene), which had been modified to remove the Kpn-I and Cla-I restriction sites from the polylinker resulting in the pKS.bEnh plasmid. A Sal-I fragment, containing the B3 TCR b-chain enhancer, promoter and coding regions, was isolated from pKS913.Cb18.31 and cloned into the Sal-I site of the pKS.bEnh plasmid to give the construct pKS913.Cb18.31(Kpn-I)/Cla-I)). A 4.2 kb Eco-I/Cla-I fragment comprising the 5’ region and leader sequence from the hybridoma 2B4 was isolated from the p3A9 b shuttle vector. This fragment was cloned into the pGEM-T plasmid (Promega) resulting in the pG3A9 plasmid. A 4.2 kb Apa-I/Cla-I fragment, containing the 2B4 5’ region and leader sequence, was isolated from the pG3A9 plasmid. This fragment was cloned into pKS319.Cb18.31(Kpn-I)/Cla-I)) after removal of the B3 TCR b-chain promoter and the TCRBVDJ coding regions by a combined Apa-I/Cla-I restriction enzyme digest, resulting in the p3A9cbTCR plasmid.
How to cite: p3A9cbetaTCR was a gift from Francis R. Carbone (Addgene plasmid # 69600 ; http://n2t.net/addgene:69600 ; RRID:Addgene_69600)
